Addgene plasmid #137111: pFD-AI(TVMV)
Purpose: iFLinkC Linker cloning
Depositing lab: Viktor Stein. Depositing organization: Technische Universitaet Darmstadt. Publication: iFLinkC: an iterative functional linker cloning strategy for the combinatorial assembly and recombination of linker peptides with functional domains. Grawe A, Ranglack J, Weyrich A, Stein V. Nucleic Acids Res. 2020 Jan 11. pii: 5700546. doi: 10.1093/nar/gkz1210. PubMed 31925441.
Backbone
  Vector backbone: pFD
  Vector type: Synthetic Biology
Growth in bacteria
  Bacterial resistance: Kanamycin, 50 μg/mL
  Growth temperature: 37°C
  Growth strain: DH5alpha
  Copy number: High Copy
Gene/Insert
  Gene/Insert name: AI(TVMV) (alt name: Autoinhibitory domain for TVMV protease)
  Species: Synthetic
  Cloning method: Unknown
Terms and licenses: Academic/Nonprofit Terms; Industry Terms: Not Available to Industry
How to cite: pFD-AI(TVMV) was a gift from Viktor Stein (Addgene plasmid # 137111 ; http://n2t.net/addgene:137111 ; RRID:Addgene_137111)
