[The description below was written by a language model from this plasmid's Addgene catalogue record and pLannotate feature annotations shown in this document.]
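Description:
pFD-AI(TVMV) is a small (about 2.0 kb) bacterial cloning plasmid built on the pFD backbone and classified as a synthetic biology vector. It belongs to the iFLinkC (iterative functional linker cloning) system, a strategy for combinatorially assembling and recombining linker peptides with functional protein domains. In that scheme, the plasmid appears to serve as a storage vector for a single functional domain. It is propagated in E. coli at high copy number from a ColE1/pMB1/pUC-type origin of replication. Selection is with kanamycin, through an aminoglycoside phosphotransferase gene (aph(3')-Ia). The automated annotation also picks up a short fragment of the rop gene and a partial AmpR (bla) promoter. Both are only remnants, so they are best read as leftover backbone sequence rather than functional elements; the intact Rop protein would otherwise lower copy number.

The insert is a synthetic sequence encoding AI(TVMV), an autoinhibitory domain for tobacco vein mottling virus (TVMV) protease. Such a domain is a peptide module that, when tethered to the protease through a linker, can hold it in an inactive state. This makes it a useful part for engineering switchable proteases, where linker length and composition matter. The feature table does not annotate the insert, which presumably lies in the unannotated region of the sequence. It also shows no promoter, tags or restriction sites associated with the insert, and the cloning method is recorded as unknown. Nothing in the record points to an expression cassette, so the construct is best regarded as a part donor for linker–domain assembly rather than an expression vector.
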