Features (pLannotate 1.2.2; 4 found; start..end, strand, type, name):
    281..315     -  CDS            rop (fragment): Rop protein, which maintains plasmids at low copy number; rop
    410..467     +  promoter       AmpR promoter (fragment): bla
    476..1291    -  CDS            KanR: aminoglycoside phosphotransferase; aph(3')-Ia; confers resistance to kanamycin in bacteria or G418 (Geneticin®) in eukaryotes
   1419..2006    +  rep_origin     ori: high-copy-number ColE1/pMB1/pBR322/pUC origin of replication
>Addgene plasmid #137111 | pFD-AI(TVMV) | addgene full sequence | sequence record 272118 | Addgene NGS Result
GCGGCCTTTTTACGGTTCCTGGCCTTTTGCTGGCCTTTTGCTCACATGTTCTTTCCTGCGTTATCCCCTG
ATTCTGTGGATAACCGTATTACCGCCAATTGAGTGAGCTGATACCGCTCGCCGCAGCCGAACGACCGAGC
GCAGCGAGTCACCCGCGAAATACAAGAAGACAATTTTCCCGCACCAGCAGTGGGCGCGAATATGTGCGCT
TTGCGCCGGGCATTGCATAAAGCCCCGACAGTAAAAAGAGACCCTGACTAGTCTCCGGGAGCTGCATGTG
TCAGAGGTTTTCACCGTCATCACCGAAACGCGCGACACGAAAGGGCCTCGTGATACGCCTATTTTTATAG
GTTAATGTCATGATAATAATGGTTTCTTAGACGTCAGGTGGCCTTTTCGGGGAAATGTGCGCGGAACCCC
TATTTGTTTATTTTTCTAAATACATTCAAATATGTATCCGCTCATGAATTAATTCTTAGAAAAACTCATC
GAGCATCAAATGAAACTGCAATTTATTCATATCAGGATTATCAATACCATATTTTTGAAAAAGCCGTTTC
TGTAATGAAGGAGAAAACTCACCGAGGCAGTTCCATAGGATGGCAAGATCCTGGTATCGGTCTGCGATTC
CGACTCGTCCAACATCAATACAACCTATTAATTTCCCCTCGTCAAAAATAAGGTTATCAAGTGAGAAATC
ACCATGAGTGACGACTGAATCCGGTGAGAATGGCAAAAGTTTATGCATTTCTTTCCAGACTTGTTCAACA
GGCCAGCCATTACGCTCGTCATCAAAATCACTCGCATCAACCAAACCGTTATTCATTCGTGATTGCGCCT
GAGCCAGACGAAATACGCGGTCGCTGTTAAAAGGACAATTACAAACAGGAATCGAATGCAACCGGCGCAG
GAACACCGCCAGCGCATCAACAATATTTTCACCTGAATCAGGATATTCTTCTAATACCTGGAATGCTGTT
TTCCCTGGGATCGCCGTGGTGAGTAACCATGCATCATCAGGAGTACGGATAAAATGCTTGATGGTCGGAA
GAGGCATAAATTCCGTCAGCCAGTTTAGTCTGACCATCTCATCTGTAACATCATTGGCAACGCTACCTTT
GCCATGTTTCAGAAACAACTCTGGCGCATCGGGCTTCCCATACAATCGATAGATTGTCGCACCTGATTGC
CCGACATTATCGCGAGCCCATTTATACCCATATAAATCAGCATCCATGTTGGAATTTAATCGCGGCCTAG
AGCAAGACGTTTCCCGTTGAATATGGCTCATAACACCCCTTGTATTACTGTTTATGTAAGCAGACAGTTT
TATTGTGAATTCTCATGACCAAAATCCCTTAACGTGAGTTTTCGTTCCACTGAGCGTCAGACCCCGTAGA
AAAGATCAAAGGATCTTCTTGAGATCCTTTTTTTCTGCGCGTAATCTGCTGCTTGCAAACAAAAAAACCA
CCGCTACCAGCGGTGGTTTGTTTGCCGGATCAAGAGCTACCAACTCTTTTTCCGAAGGTAACTGGCTTCA
GCAGAGCGCAGATACCAAATACTGTTCTTCTAGTGTAGCCGTAGTTAGGCCACCACTTCAAGAACTCTGT
AGCACCGCCTACATACCTCGCTCTGCTAATCCTGTTACCAGTGGCTGCTGCCAGTGGCGATAAGTCGTGT
CTTACCGGGTTGGACTCAAGACGATAGTTACCGGATAAGGCGCAGCGGTCGGGCTGAACGGGGGGTTCGT
GCACACAGCCCAGCTTGGAGCGAACGACCTACACCGAACTGAGATACCTACAGCGTGAGCTATGAGAAAG
CGCCACGCTTCCCGAAGGGAGAAAGGCGGACAGGTATCCGGTAAGCGGCAGGGTCGGAACAGGAGAGCGC
ACGAGGGAGCTTCCAGGGGGAAACGCCTGGTATCTTTATAGTCCTGTCGGGTTTCGCCACCTCTGACTTG
AGCGTCGATTTTTGTGATCTCGTCAGGGGGGCGGAGCCTATGGAAAAACGCCAGCAAC
